Addgene plasmid #74475: gWizPlum
Purpose: Expression of Plum fluorescent protein in mammalian cells
Depositing lab: Loree Heller.
Backbone
  Vector backbone: gWiz-blank
  Backbone manufacturer: Aldevron
  Backbone size w/o insert (bp): 5100
  Total vector size (bp): 5800
  Vector type: Mammalian Expression
Growth in bacteria
  Bacterial resistance: Kanamycin, 50 μg/mL
  Growth temperature: 37°C
  Growth strain: DH5alpha
  Copy number: High Copy
Gene/Insert
  Gene/Insert name: mPlum fluorescent protein
  Insert size (bp): 718
  Promoter: CMV+intron
  Cloning method: Restriction Enzyme; 5′ cloning site SalI (not destroyed); 3′ cloning site NotI (not destroyed)
  Sequencing primers: 5′ pMRB101-F - aagatgcaggcagctgagtt; 3′ pXCX-F - ACAACAGATGGCTGGCAAC
Resource information
  A portion of this plasmid was derived from a plasmid made by: A portion of this plasmid was derived from the pmPlum Vector, C/N 632537, Clontech.
Terms and licenses: Academic/Nonprofit Terms; Industry Terms: Not Available to Industry
Depositor comments: Plum is a far red fluorescent protein. Excitation 590 nm Emission 649 nm
How to cite: gWizPlum was a gift from Loree Heller (Addgene plasmid # 74475 ; http://n2t.net/addgene:74475 ; RRID:Addgene_74475)
