[The description below was written by a language model from this plasmid's Addgene catalogue record.]
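Description:
gWizPlum is a mammalian expression plasmid built on the commercial gWiz-blank backbone, carrying the coding sequence for the far-red fluorescent protein mPlum. The backbone is listed at about 5.1 kb and the finished construct at roughly 5.8 kb, with the 718 bp insert placed between SalI and NotI sites, both of which were preserved during cloning and so remain available for excising or replacing the reporter. The mPlum sequence was derived from a commercial mPlum source vector. In bacteria the plasmid is maintained at high copy number under kanamycin selection. The record does not name the replication origin or the polyadenylation signal, and no feature table is provided to confirm the other backbone elements.

Expression is driven by a CMV promoter coupled to an intron. The strong, constitutive cytomegalovirus immediate-early promoter gives high transcription in many mammalian cell types, and a downstream intron generally improves transcript processing and export, raising protein yield. No tags, fusion partners, additional reporters or mammalian selection markers are recorded, so the construct appears to express mPlum alone and is suited to transient delivery rather than drug-selected stable lines.

According to the depositor, Plum is excited at about 590 nm and emits at about 649 nm. The stated purpose is simply expression of Plum in mammalian cells, making the plasmid useful as a reporter of DNA delivery and expression levels. Its far-red emission also allows it to be combined with green or yellow fluorophores.
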