>Addgene plasmid #74475 | gWizPlum | addgene partial sequence | sequence record 141975 | pXCX-F 5'-ACAACAGATGGCTGGCAAC-3'
ACACACAGATCTCTAGAGCTCTGATCTTTTATTAGCCAGAAGTGATCTGGATCCAGGCGCCTGGTCTAGA
GCGGCCGCTAGGCGCCGGTGGAGTGGCGGCCCTCGGCGCGCTCGTACTGTTCCACGATGGTGTAGTCCTC
GTTGTGGGAGGTGATGTCCAGCTTGATGTCGGTCTTGTAGGCGCCGGGCAGCTGCACGGGCTTCTTGGCC
ATGTAGGTGGTCTTGACCTCGGCGTCGTAGTGGCCGCCGTCCTTCAGCCTCAGCCTCATCTTCATCTCGC
CCTTCAGGGCGCCGTCCTCGGGGTACATCCGCTCGGAGGAGGCCTCCCAGCCCATGGTCTTCTTCTGCAT
TACGGGGCCGTCGGAGGGGAAGTTGGTGCCGCGCACCTTCACCTTGTAGATGAACTCGCCGTCCTGCAGG
GAGGAGTCCTGGGTCACGGTCACCACGCCGCCGTCCTCGAAGTTCATCACGCGCTCCCACTTGAAGCCCT
CGGGGAAGGACAGCTTCAAGTAGTCGGGGATGTCGGCGGGGTGCTTCACGTAGGCCTTGGAGCCGTACAT
GATCTGAGGGGACAGGATGTCCCAGGCGAAGGGCAGGGGGCCACCCTTGGTCACCTTCAGCCTGGCGGTC
TGGGTGCCCTCGTAGGGGCGGCCCTCGCCCTCGCCCTCGATCTCGAACTCGTGGCCGTTCACGGAGCCCT
CCATGTGCTCCTTGAAGCGCATGAACTCCTTGATGACCTCCTCGCCCTTGCTCACCATGGTGGCGACCGG
