>Addgene plasmid #74475 | gWizPlum | addgene partial sequence | sequence record 141976 | CMV-F 5'-CGCAAATGGGCGGTAGGCGTG-3'
ACCGTCAGATCGCCTGGAGACGCCATCCACGCTGTTTTGACCTCCATAGAAGACACCGGGACCGATCCAG
CCTCCGCGGCCGGGAACGGTGCATTGGAACGCGGATTCCCCGTGCCAAGAGTGACGTAAGTACCGCCTAT
AGACTCTATAGGCACACCCCTTTGGCTCTTATGCATGCTATACTGTTTTTGGCTTGGGGCCTATACACCC
CCGCTTCCTTATGCTATAGGTGATGGTATAGCTTAGCCTATAGGTGTGGGTTATTGACCATTATTGACCA
CTCCCCTATTGGTGACGATACTTTCCATTACTAATCCATAACATGGCTCTTTGCCACAACTATCTCTATT
GGCTATATGCCAATACTCTGTCCTTCAGAGACTGACACGGACTCTGTATTTTTACAGGATGGGGTCCCAT
TTATTATTTACAAATTCACATATACAACAACGCCGTCCCCCGTGCCCGCAGTTTTTATTAAACATAGCGT
GGGATCTCCACGCGAATCTCGGGTACGTGTTCCGGACATGGGCTCTTCTCCGGTAGCGGCGGAGCTTCCA
CATCCGAGCCCTGGTCCCATGCCTCCAGCGGCTCATGGTCGCTCGGCAGCTCCTTGCTCCTAACAGTGGA
GGCCAGACTTAGGCACAGCACAATGCCCACCACCACCAGTGTGCCGCACAAGGCCGTGGCGGTAGGGTAT
GTGTCTGAAAATGAGCGTGGAGATTGGGCTCGCACGGCTGACGCAGATGGAAGACTTAAGGCAGCGGCAG
AAGAAGATGCAG
